>Addgene plasmid #173338 | RVD-GA7 | addgene full sequence | sequence record 360872 | Addgene NGS Result
GTGCTACAGAGTTCTTGAAGTGGTGGCCTAACTACGGCTACACTAGAAGAACAGTATTTGGTATCTGCGC
TCTGCTGAAGCCAGTTACCTTCGGAAAAAGAGTTGGTAGCTCTTGATCCGGCAAACAAACCACCGCTGGT
AGCGGTGGTTTTTTTGTTTGCAAGCAGCAGATTACGCGCAGAAAAAAAGGATCTCAAGAAGATCCTTTGA
TCTTTTCTACGGGGTCTGACGCTCAGTGGAACGACGCGTAACTCACGTTAAGGGATTTTGGTCATGGGTG
GCTCGACCAGATATGGTCTCAACTTGCAATCGCTACAACTTGATCTGGGGTGAGTCCGTGGGCTTGACAG
AGAACTGGAAGGAGGCGCTGAACCGTCTCAAGAGCCTGTTTGCCACCAATATTACTAGCAATCGCTACAA
CTTGCTCCGGAGTCAGACCGTGGGCTTGACAGAGAACTGGCAGTAGGCGCTGTACGGTTTCAAGAGCCTG
TTTGCCACCATTGTTACTGGCTCGAGACCAGCTTTGGTCTAGAGGAGGCATGATGATATATTTTTATCTT
GTGCAATGTAACATCAGAGATTTTGAGACACGGGCCAGAGCTGCCAGGAAACAGCTATGACCATGTAATA
CGACTCACTATAGGGGATATTTTATTTTCTCCCAATCAGGCTTGATCCCCAGTAAGTCAAAAAATAGCTC
GACATACTGTTCTTCCCCGATCAAGGGTTGGTTTGCGCATTCACAGTTCTCCGCAAGAATTGATTGGCTC
CAATTCTTGGAGTGGTGAATCCGTTAGCGAGGTGCCGCCGGCTTCCATTCAGGTCGAGGTGGCCCGGCTC
CATGCACCGCGACGCAACGCGGGGAGGCAGACAAGGTATAGGGCGGCGCCTACAATCCATGCCAACCCGT
TCCATGTGCTCGCCGAGGCGGCATAAATCGCCGTGACGATCAGCGGTCCAATGATCGAAGTTAGGCTGGT
AAGAGCCGCGAGCGATCCTTGAAGCTGTCCCTGATGGTCGTCATCTACCTGCCTGGACAGCATGGCCTGC
AACGCGGGCATCCCGATGCCGCCGGAAGCGAGAAGAATCATAATGGGGAAGGCCATCCAGCCTCGCGTCG
CGAACGCCAGCAAGACGTAGCCCAGCGCGTCGGCCGCCATGCCGGCGATAATGGCCTGCTTCTCGCCGAA
ACGTTTGGTGGCGGGACCAGTGACGAAGGCTTGAGCGAGGGCGTGCAAGATTCCGAATACCGCAAGCGAC
AGGCCGATCATCGTCGCGCTCCAGCGAAAGCGGTCCTCGCCGAAAATGACCCAGAGCGCTGCCGGCACCT
GTCCTACGAGTTGCATGATAAAGAAGACAGTCATAAGTGCGGCGACGATAGTCATGCCCCGCGCCCACCG
GAAGGAGCTGACTGGGTTGAAGGCTCTCAAGGGCATGGGTCGGCGCTCTCCCTTATGCGACTCCTGCATT
AGGAAGCAGCCCAGTAGTAGGTTGAGGCCGTTGAGCACCGCCGCCGCAAGGAATGGTGCATGTAAGGAGA
TGGCGCCCAACAGTCCCCCGGCCACGGGGCCTGCCACCATACCCACGCCGAAACAAGCGCTCATGAGCCC
GAAGTGGCGAGCCCGATCTTCCCCATCGGTGATGTCGGCGATATAGGCGCCAGCAACCGCACCTGTGGCG
CCGGTGATGCCGGCCACGATGCGTCCGGCGTAGAGAATCCACAGGACGGGTGTGGTCGCCATGATCGCGT
AGTCGATAGTGGCTCCAAGTAGCGAAGCGAGCAGGACTGGGCGGCGGCCAAAGCGGTCGGACAGTGCTCC
GAGAACGGGTGCGCATAGAAATTGCATCAACGCATATAGCGCTAGCAGCACGCCATAGTGACTGGCGATG
CTGTCGGAATGGACGATATCCCGCAAGAGGCCCGGCAGTACCGGCATAACCAAGCCTATGCCTACAGCAT
CCAGGGTGACGGTGCCGAGGATGACGATGAGCGCATTGTTAGATTTCATACACGGTGCCTGACTGCGTTA
GCAATTTAACTGTGATAAACTACCGCATTAAAGCTAATCGATGATAAGCTGTCAAACATGAGAATTAATT
CATGTTCTTTCCTGCGTTATCCCCTGATTCTGTGGATAACGCAGGAAAGAACATGTGAGCAAAAGGCCAG
CAAAAGGCCAGGAACCGTAAAAAGGCCGCGTTGCTGGCGTTTTTCCATAGGCTCCGCCCCCCTGACGAGC
ATCACAAAAATCGACGCTCAAGTCAGAGGTGGCGAAACCCGACAGGACTATAAAGATACCAGGCGTTTCC
CCCTGGAAGCTCCCTCGTGCGCTCTCCTGTTCCGACCCTGCCGCTTACCGGATACCTGTCCGCCTTTCTC
CCTTCGGGAAGCGTGGCGCTTTCTCATAGCTCACGCTGTAGGTATCTCAGTTCGGTGTAGGTCGTTCGCT
CCAAGCTGGGCTGTGTGCACGAACCCCCCGTTCAGCCCGACCGCTGCGCCTTATCCGGTAACTATCGTCT
TGAGTCCAACCCGGTAAGACACGACTTATCGCCACTGGCAGCAGCCACTGGTAACAGGATTAGCAGAGCG
AGGTATGTAGGCG
Features (pLannotate 1.2.2; 6 found; start..end, strand, type, name):
    626..644     +  promoter       T7 promoter: promoter for bacteriophage T7 RNA polymerase
    647..721     -  CDS            KanR (fragment): aminoglycoside phosphotransferase; aphA-3; confers resistance to kanamycin
    819..2009    -  CDS            TcR: tetracycline efflux protein; tet; confers resistance to tetracycline
   2057..2085    -  promoter       tet promoter: E. coli promoter for tetracycline efflux protein gene
   2101..2140    +  rep_origin     RSF ori (fragment): Plasmids containing the RSF 1030 origin of replication can be propagated in E. coli cells that contain additional plasmids with compatible origins.
   2212..197     -  rep_origin     ori (across the origin): high-copy-number ColE1/pMB1/pBR322/pUC origin of replication
