[The description below was written by a language model from this plasmid's Addgene catalogue record and pLannotate feature annotations shown in this document.]
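Description:
RVD-GA7 is a small (about 2.6 kb) bacterial module plasmid from a library for one-step assembly of custom TALE repeat arrays, such as those used to build DdCBE mitochondrial base editors or other TALE-based proteins. It is built on a "TetR T vector" backbone, a TA-cloning vector into whose TA site the insert was placed. The plasmid is propagated in E. coli at high copy number through a ColE1/pUC-type origin and is selected with tetracycline. Resistance comes from the TcR tetracycline efflux gene, driven by its own tet promoter. The annotation also picks up a T7 promoter, a short kanamycin-resistance gene fragment and a short RSF origin fragment. These fragments appear to be backbone remnants rather than functional elements, since tetracycline is the only selection recorded.

The payload is a synthetic dimer of two TALE repeats carrying the repeat-variable diresidues NN and NI, designated for position 7 in the assembly scheme. By the standard TALE code, NN recognises guanine and NI recognises adenine, which matches the "GA" in the plasmid name. The module therefore contributes a two-base GA recognition unit at a fixed slot in the final array. The automated feature table does not annotate the repeat dimer itself. It presumably lies in the unannotated region between the origin and the T7 promoter, but the record does not give its coordinates or its flanking cloning sites. The record also does not state the enzymes or overhangs used for assembly. The plasmid has no expression function of its own and acts as a donor part, combined with dimer modules for other positions and a suitable destination vector to produce a complete DNA-binding domain for a chosen target sequence.
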