Addgene plasmid #173338: RVD-GA7
Purpose: One-step assembly of custom RVD arrays to construct DdCBE, TALE, etc.
Depositing lab: Bin Shen. Depositing organization: Nanjing Medical University. Publication: Precision modeling of mitochondrial diseases in zebrafish via DdCBE-mediated mtDNA base editing. Guo J, Zhang X, Chen X, Sun H, Dai Y, Wang J, Qian X, Tan L, Lou X, Shen B. Cell Discov. 2021 Sep 3;7(1):78. doi: 10.1038/s41421-021-00307-9. PubMed 34480028.
Backbone
  Vector backbone: TetR T vector
  Vector type: Unspecified
Growth in bacteria
  Bacterial resistance: Tetracycline, 10 μg/mL
  Growth temperature: 37°C
  Growth strain: DH5alpha
  Copy number: High Copy
Gene/Insert
  Gene/Insert name: NN-NI dimer RVD at Position7
  Species: Synthetic
  Mutation: no
  Cloning method: Restriction Enzyme; 5′ cloning site Unknown (unknown if destroyed)
Terms and licenses: Academic/Nonprofit Terms; Industry Terms: Not Available to Industry
Depositor comments: RVD is inserted into TA site of TetR T vector
How to cite: RVD-GA7 was a gift from Bin Shen (Addgene plasmid # 173338 ; http://n2t.net/addgene:173338 ; RRID:Addgene_173338)
