>Addgene plasmid #173338 | RVD-GA7 | depositor partial sequence | sequence record 336293 | RVD flanked by two Bsa I sites
GGTCTCGAGCCAGTAACAATGGTGGCAAACAGGCTCTTGAAACCGTACAGCGCCTACTGCCAGTTCTCTG
TCAAGCCCACGGTCTGACTCCGGAGCAAGTTGTAGCGATTGCTAGTAATATTGGTGGCAAACAGGCTCTT
GAGACGGTTCAGCGCCTCCTTCCAGTTCTCTGTCAAGCCCACGGACTCACCCCAGATCAAGTTGTAGCGA
TTGCAAGTTGAGACC
